>Addgene plasmid #82890 | pDONR223_GPR137B_WT | addgene full sequence | sequence record 162275 | Addgene NGS Result
GGCAGTTCCCTACTCTCGCGTTAACGCTAGCATGGATGTTTTCCCAGTCACGACGTTGTAAAACGACGGC
CAGTCTTAAGCTCGGGCCCCAAATAATGATTTTATTTTGACTGATAGTGACCTGTTCGTTGCAACAAATT
GATGAGCAATGCTTTTTTATAATGCCAACTTTGTACAAAAAAGTTGGCACCATGAGGCCCGAGCGTCCCC
GGCCGCGCGGCAGCGCCCCCGGCCCGATGGAGACCCCGCCGTGGGACCCAGCCCGCAACGACTCGCTGCC
GCCCACGCTGACCCCGGCCGTGCCCCCCTACGTGAAGCTTGGCCTCACCGTCGTCTACACCGTGTTCTAC
GCGCTGCTCTTCGTGTTCATCTACGTGCAGCTCTGGCTGGTGCTGCGTTACCGCCACAAGCGGCTCAGCT
ACCAGAGCGTCTTCCTCTTTCTCTGCCTCTTCTGGGCCTCCCTGCGGACCGTCCTCTTCTCCTTCTACTT
CAAAGACTTCGTGGCGGCCAATTCGCTCAGCCCCTTCGTCTTCTGGCTGCTCTACTGCTTCCCTGTGTGC
CTGCAGTTTTTCACCCTCACGCTGATGAACTTGTACTTCACGCAGGTGATTTTCAAAGCCAAGTCAAAAT
ATTCTCCAGAATTACTCAAATACCGGTTGCCCCTCTACCTGGCCTCCCTCTTCATCAGCCTTGTTTTCCT
GTTGGTGAATTTAACCTGTGCTGTGCTGGTAAAGACGGGAAATTGGGAGAGGAAGGTTATCGTCTCTGTG
CGAGTGGCCATTAATGACACGCTCTTCGTGCTGTGTGCCGTCTCTCTCTCCATCTGTCTCTACAAAATCT
CTAAGATGTCCTTAGCCAACATTTACTTGGAGTCCAAGGGCTCCTCCGTGTGTCAAGTGACTGCCATCGG
TGTCACCGTGATACTGCTTTACACCTCTCGGGCCTGCTACAACCTGTTCATCCTGTCATTTTCTCAGAAC
AAGAGCGTCCATTCCTTTGATTATGACTGGTACAATGTATCAGACCAGGCAGATTTGAAGAATCAGCTGG
GAGATGCTGGATACGTATTATTTGGAGTGGTGTTATTTGTTTGGGAACTCTTACCTACCACCTTAGTCGT
TTATTTCTTCCGAGTTAGAAATCCTACAAAGGACCTTACCAACCCTGGAATGGTCCCCAGCCATGGATTC
AGTCCCAGATCTTATTTCTTTGACAACCCTCGAAGATATGACAGTGATGATGACCTTGCCTGGAACATTG
CCCCTCAGGGACTTCAGGGAGGTTTTGCTCCAGATTACTATGATTGGGGACAACAAACTAACAGCTTCCT
GGCACAAGCAGGAACTTTGCAAGACTCAACTTTGGATCCTGACAAACCAAGCCTTGGGTGATTGCCAACT
TTCTTGTACAAAGTTGGCATTATAAGAAAGCATTGCTTATCAATTTGTTGCAACGAACAGGTCACTATCA
GTCAAAATAAAATCATTATTTGCCATCCAGCTGATATCCCCTATAGTGAGTCGTATTACATGGTCATAGC
TGTTTCCTGGCAGCTCTGGCCCGTGTCTCAAAATCTCTGATGTTACATTGCACAAGATAAAAATATATCA
TCATGCCTCCTCTAGACCAGCCAGGACAGAAATGCCTCGACTTCGCTGCTACCCAAGGTTGCCGGGTGAC
GCACACCGTGGAAACGGATGAAGGCACGAACCCAGTGGACATAAGCCTGTTCGGTTCGTAAGCTGTAATG
CAAGTAGCGTATGCGCTCACGCAACTGGTCCAGAACCTTGACCGAACGCAGCGGTGGTAACGGCGCAGTG
GCGGTTTTCATGGCTTGTTATGACTGTTTTTTTGGGGTACAGTCTATGCCTCGGGCATCCAAGCAGCAAG
CGCGTTACGCCGTGGGTCGATGTTTGATGTTATGGAGCAGCAACGATGTTACGCAGCAGGGCAGTCGCCC
TAAAACAAAGTTAAACATTATGAGGGAAGCGGTGATCGCCGAAGTATCGACTCAACTATCAGAGGTAGTT
GGCGTCATCGAGCGCCATCTCGAACCGACGTTGCTGGCCGTACATTTGTACGGCTCCGCAGTGGATGGCG
GCCTGAAGCCACACAGTGATATTGATTTGCTGGTTACGGTGACCGTAAGGCTTGATGAAACAACGCGGCG
AGCTTTGATCAACGACCTTTTGGAAACTTCGGCTTCCCCTGGAGAGAGCGAGATTCTCCGCGCTGTAGAA
GTCACCATTGTTGTGCACGACGACATCATTCCGTGGCGTTATCCAGCTAAGCGCGAACTGCAATTTGGAG
AATGGCAGCGCAATGACATTCTTGCAGGTATCTTCGAGCCAGCCACGATCGACATTGATCTGGCTATCTT
GCTGACAAAAGCAAGAGAACATAGCGTTGCCTTGGTAGGTCCAGCGGCGGAGGAACTCTTTGATCCGGTT
CCTGAACAGGATCTATTTGAGGCGCTAAATGAAACCTTAACGCTATGGAACTCGCCGCCCGACTGGGCTG
GCGATGAGCGAAATGTAGTGCTTACGTTGTCCCGCATTTGGTACAGCGCAGTAACCGGCAAAATCGCGCC
GAAGGATGTCGCTGCCGACTGGGCAATGGAGCGCCTGCCGGCCCAGTATCAGCCCGTCATACTTGAAGCT
AGACAGGCTTATCTTGGACAAGAAGAAGATCGCTTGGCCTCGCGCGCAGATCAGTTGGAAGAATTTGTCC
ACTACGTGAAAGGCGAGATCACCAAGGTAGTCGGCAAATAACCCTCGAGCCACCCATGACCAAAATCCCT
TAACGTGAGTTACGCGTCGTTCCACTGAGCGTCAGACCCCGTAGAAAAGATCAAAGGATCTTCTTGAGAT
CCTTTTTTTCTGCGCGTAATCTGCTGCTTGCAAACAAAAAAACCACCGCTACCAGCGGTGGTTTGTTTGC
CGGATCAAGAGCTACCAACTCTTTTTCCGAAGGTAACTGGCTTCAGCAGAGCGCAGATACCAAATACTGT
TCTTCTAGTGTAGCCGTAGTTAGGCCACCACTTCAAGAACTCTGTAGCACCGCCTACATACCTCGCTCTG
CTAATCCTGTTACCAGTGGCTGCTGCCAGTGGCGATAAGTCGTGTCTTACCGGGTTGGACTCAAGACGAT
AGTTACCGGATAAGGCGCAGCGGTCGGGCTGAACGGGGGGTTCGTGCACACAGCCCAGCTTGGAGCGAAC
GACCTACACCGAACTGAGATACCTACAGCGTGAGCTATGAGAAAGCGCCACGCTTCCCGAAGGGAGAAAG
GCGGACAGGTATCCGGTAAGCGGCAGGGTCGGAACAGGAGAGCGCACGAGGGAGCTTCCAGGGGGAAACG
CCTGGTATCTTTATAGTCCTGTCGGGTTTCGCCACCTCTGACTTGAGCGTCGATTTTTGTGATGCTCGTC
AGGGGGGCGGAGCCTATGGAAAAACGCCAGCAACGCGGCCTTTTTACGGTTCCTGGCCTTTTGCTGGCCT
TTTGCTCACATGTTCTTTCCTGCGTTATCCCCTGATTCTGTGGATAACCGTATTACCGCCTTTGAGTGAG
CTGATACCGCTCGCCGCAGCCGAACGACCGAGCGCAGCGAGTCAGTGAGCGAGGAAGCGGAAGAGCGCCC
AATACGCAAACCGCCTCTCCCCGCGCGTTGGCCGATTCATTAATGCAGCTGGCACGACAGGTTTCCCGAC
TGGAAAGCGGGCAGTGAGCGCAACGCAATTAATACGCGTACCGCTAGCCAGGAAGAGTTTGTAGAAACGC
AAAAAGGCCATCCGTCAGGATGGCCTTCTGCTTAGTTTGATGCCTGGCAGTTTATGGCGGGCGTCCTGCC
CGCCACCCTCCGGGCCGTTGCTTCACAACGTTCAAATCCGCTCCCGGCGGATTTGTCCTACTCAGGAGAG
CGTTCACCGACAAACAACAGATAAAACGAAAGGCCCAGTCTTCCGACTGAGCCTTTCGTTTTATTTGATG
CCT
Features (pLannotate 1.2.2; 12 found; start..end, strand, type, name):
     38..74      -  CDS            lacZα (fragment): LacZα fragment of β-galactosidase; lacZ fragment
     91..186     +  protein_bind   attL3: mutant version of attL; recombination site for the Gateway® LR reaction LR Clonase™
    192..1388    +  CDS            GPR137B: G137B_HUMAN - Also known as TM7SF1 From Homo sapiens (Human).
   1396..1491    -  protein_bind   attL3: mutant version of attL; recombination site for the Gateway® LR reaction LR Clonase™
   1510..1528    -  promoter       T7 promoter: promoter for bacteriophage T7 RNA polymerase
   1718..1741    +  promoter       Pc promoter (fragment): intI1 (promoter lies within the coding sequence); class 1 integron promoter
   1917..1973    +  CDS            GmR (fragment): gentamycin acetyltransferase; aacC1; confers resistance to gentamycin
   1980..2771    +  CDS            SmR: aminoglycoside adenylyltransferase (Murphy, 1985); aadA; confers resistance to spectinomycin and streptomycin
   2864..3452    +  rep_origin     ori: high-copy-number ColE1/pMB1/pBR322/pUC origin of replication
   3635..3727    +  CDS            lacI (fragment): lac repressor; lacI; The lac repressor binds to the lac operator to inhibit transcription in E. coli. This inhibition can be relieved by adding lactose or isopropyl-β-D-thiogalactopyranoside (IPTG).
   3782..3809    -  terminator     rrnB T2 terminator: transcription terminator T2 from the E. coli rrnB gene
   3941..3984    +  terminator     rrnB T1 terminator: Escherichia coli rrnB; transcription terminator T1 from the E. coli rrnB gene
