[The description below was written by a language model from this plasmid's Addgene catalogue record and pLannotate feature annotations shown in this document.]
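Description:
pDONR223_GPR137B_WT is a Gateway entry clone built on the Invitrogen pDONR223 backbone, carrying the wild-type open reading frame of human GPR137B (also known as TM7SF1). It is a small bacterial plasmid of about 4 kb that replicates in E. coli from a high-copy ColE1/pUC-type origin. Selection is with spectinomycin through the aadA aminoglycoside adenylyltransferase gene (SmR). That gene sits downstream of a fragment of the class 1 integron Pc promoter and a remnant of a gentamicin resistance gene. Other short annotated pieces (lacZα and lacI fragments) appear to be backbone remnants with no stated function. The rrnB T1 and T2 terminators lie upstream of the cloning region, where such terminators typically insulate an insert from read-through transcription.

The roughly 1.2 kb GPR137B coding sequence lies between two attL recombination sites. The automated annotation labels both as attL3, but they serve as the pair of sites recognised in the Gateway LR reaction, which moves the ORF directionally into any compatible destination vector. The record lists no promoter for the insert, so this plasmid is not itself an expression construct. A T7 promoter lies just outside the downstream attL site and points back toward the insert on the opposite strand. The clone is in "closed" format, meaning a stop codon immediately follows the ORF. It therefore yields native or N-terminally tagged protein after transfer, but it cannot be fused to C-terminal tags.

The plasmid belongs to the Target Accelerator Plasmid Collection, which was assembled for high-throughput phenotyping of somatic mutations found in lung cancer. The WT suffix marks it as the wild-type GPR137B clone, presumably a reference for variant alleles in that collection.
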