Addgene plasmid #82890: pDONR223_GPR137B_WT
Purpose: Gateway Donor vector containing GPR137B, part of the Target Accelerator Plasmid Collection.
Depositing lab: Jesse Boehm & Matthew Meyerson & David Root. Depositing organization: Broad Institute. Publication: High-throughput Phenotyping of Lung Cancer Somatic Mutations. Berger AH, Brooks AN, Wu X, Shrestha Y, Chouinard C, Piccioni F, Bagul M, Kamburov A, Imielinski M, Hogstrom L, Zhu C, Yang X, Pantel S, Sakai R, Watson J, Kaplan N, Campbell JD, Singh S, Root DE, Narayan R, Natoli T, Lahr DL, Tirosh I, Tamayo P, Getz G, Wong B, Doench J, Subramanian A, Golub TR, Meyerson M, Boehm JS. Cancer Cell. 2016 Aug 8;30(2):214-28. doi: 10.1016/j.ccell.2016.06.022. Epub 2016 Jul 28. PubMed 27478040.
Backbone
  Vector backbone: pDONR223
  Backbone manufacturer: Invitrogen
  Vector type: Gateway Entry vector
Growth in bacteria
  Bacterial resistance: Spectinomycin, 50 μg/mL
  Growth temperature: 37°C
  Growth strain: DH5alpha
  Copy number: High Copy
Gene/Insert
  Gene/Insert name: GPR137B
  Species: H. sapiens (human)
  GenBank ID: NM_003272
  Entrez Gene: GPR137B (a.k.a. TM7SF1)
  Promoter: None
  Cloning method: Gateway Cloning
  Sequencing primers: 5′ M13pUC-fwd; 3′ M13-Rev
Terms and licenses: Academic/Nonprofit Terms; Industry Terms: Not Available to Industry
Depositor comments: CLOSED (stop codon immediately follows insert)
How to cite: pDONR223_GPR137B_WT was a gift from Jesse Boehm & Matthew Meyerson & David Root (Addgene plasmid # 82890 ; http://n2t.net/addgene:82890 ; RRID:Addgene_82890)
