>Addgene plasmid #82890 | pDONR223_GPR137B_WT | depositor partial sequence | sequence record 157616 | Insert sequence
ATGAGGCCCGAGCGTCCCCGGCCGCGCGGCAGCGCCCCCGGCCCGATGGAGACCCCGCCGTGGGACCCAG
CCCGCAACGACTCGCTGCCGCCCACGCTGACCCCGGCCGTGCCCCCCTACGTGAAGCTTGGCCTCACCGT
CGTCTACACCGTGTTCTACGCGCTGCTCTTCGTGTTCATCTACGTGCAGCTCTGGCTGGTGCTGCGTTAC
CGCCACAAGCGGCTCAGCTACCAGAGCGTCTTCCTCTTTCTCTGCCTCTTCTGGGCCTCCCTGCGGACCG
TCCTCTTCTCCTTCTACTTCAAAGACTTCGTGGCGGCCAATTCGCTCAGCCCCTTCGTCTTCTGGCTGCT
CTACTGCTTCCCTGTGTGCCTGCAGTTTTTCACCCTCACGCTGATGAACTTGTACTTCACGCAGGTGATT
TTCAAAGCCAAGTCAAAATATTCTCCAGAATTACTCAAATACCGGTTGCCCCTCTACCTGGCCTCCCTCT
TCATCAGCCTTGTTTTCCTGTTGGTGAATTTAACCTGTGCTGTGCTGGTAAAGACGGGAAATTGGGAGAG
GAAGGTTATCGTCTCTGTGCGAGTGGCCATTAATGACACGCTCTTCGTGCTGTGTGCCGTCTCTCTCTCC
ATCTGTCTCTACAAAATCTCTAAGATGTCCTTAGCCAACATTTACTTGGAGTCCAAGGGCTCCTCCGTGT
GTCAAGTGACTGCCATCGGTGTCACCGTGATACTGCTTTACACCTCTCGGGCCTGCTACAACCTGTTCAT
CCTGTCATTTTCTCAGAACAAGAGCGTCCATTCCTTTGATTATGACTGGTACAATGTATCAGACCAGGCA
GATTTGAAGAATCAGCTGGGAGATGCTGGATACGTATTATTTGGAGTGGTGTTATTTGTTTGGGAACTCT
TACCTACCACCTTAGTCGTTTATTTCTTCCGAGTTAGAAATCCTACAAAGGACCTTACCAACCCTGGAAT
GGTCCCCAGCCATGGATTCAGTCCCAGATCTTATTTCTTTGACAACCCTCGAAGATATGACAGTGATGAT
GACCTTGCCTGGAACATTGCCCCTCAGGGACTTCAGGGAGGTTTTGCTCCAGATTACTATGATTGGGGAC
AACAAACTAACAGCTTCCTGGCACAAGCAGGAACTTTGCAAGACTCAACTTTGGATCCTGACAAACCAAG
CCTTGGGTAG
